Addgene plasmid #67398: pDEST47-ARL4-GFP
Purpose: Mammalian expression of hArl4 with C-term GFP tag
Depositing lab: Richard Kahn. Depositing organization: Emory University. Publication: Tool box: Plasmids for the expression or knockdown of human ARF Family GTPases (ARF/ARL/SAR) and their co-expression in bacteria with N-myristoyltransferases. Kerr SC, Kahn RA. Cell Logist. 2015 Sep 21;5(3):e1090523. doi: 10.1080/21592799.2015.1090523. eCollection 2015 Jul-Sep. PubMed 27057421.
Backbone
  Vector backbone: pcDNA-DEST47
  Backbone manufacturer: Life Technologies
  Vector type: Mammalian Expression
  Selectable markers: Neomycin (select with G418)
Growth in bacteria
  Bacterial resistance: Ampicillin, 100 μg/mL
  Growth temperature: 37°C
  Growth strain: DH5alpha
  Copy number: High Copy
Gene/Insert
  Gene/Insert name: ARL4 (alt name: pRK9n-D47)
  Species: H. sapiens (human)
  Mutation: bp 105 A to T; silent mutation
  Entrez Gene: ARL4A (a.k.a. ARL4)
  Promoter: CMV
  Tag / fusion protein: GFP (C terminal on backbone)
  Cloning method: Gateway Cloning
  Sequencing primers: 5′ CMV-F; 3′ GFP-R
Terms and licenses: Academic/Nonprofit Terms; Industry Terms: Not Available to Industry
How to cite: pDEST47-ARL4-GFP was a gift from Richard Kahn (Addgene plasmid # 67398 ; http://n2t.net/addgene:67398 ; RRID:Addgene_67398)
