[The description below was written by a language model from this plasmid's Addgene catalogue record.]
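Description:
pDEST47-ARL4-GFP is a mammalian expression plasmid built on the commercial Gateway destination vector pcDNA-DEST47. It carries the human ARL4 coding sequence (Entrez gene ARL4A), which encodes a member of the ARF family of small regulatory GTPases. The open reading frame was introduced by Gateway recombination, placing it downstream of the CMV promoter, a strong constitutive promoter for mammalian cells. It sits in frame with a GFP coding sequence supplied by the backbone, so the protein is produced with GFP fused to its C terminus. The insert carries one recorded nucleotide change, an A to T substitution at base 105, which is silent and leaves the encoded protein unchanged.

In bacteria the plasmid is maintained at high copy number under ampicillin selection. In mammalian cells a neomycin resistance marker allows selection with G418, so stably expressing populations can be selected as well as transient transfections performed. No feature table accompanies the record, so the origin of replication, polyadenylation signals and recombination scars left by Gateway cloning are not itemised.

The construct belongs to a collection of plasmids for expressing or knocking down human ARF, ARL and SAR family GTPases. Its stated purpose is mammalian expression of human ARL4 with a C-terminal GFP tag. Such a fusion lets the protein be followed by fluorescence or detected through the GFP moiety. The tag sits at the C terminus, leaving the N terminus of the GTPase free.
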