>Addgene plasmid #67398 | pDEST47-ARL4-GFP | addgene partial sequence | sequence record 118894 | GFPfusionREV 5'-CTCCACTGACAGAAAATTTG-3'
AGAATTGGGACAACTCCAGTGAAAAGTTCTTCTCCTTTGCTAGCCATTCTAGATCGAACCACTTTGTACA
AGAAAGCTGGGTCTCTTTTCTTTTTCTGTTGCCGCAACATTTTTCTTCTTTTAATGATCATATCATGTAG
TTTCTCAAGTCCTTCCTTTAGGCCATCTCCTATGATTGCACAGGTAGGCTGCAAATGCCAAGGAGTTGAT
GAGCTCAGTTCACCCATTGCTAACAATTTCTCAATTTCTGAAAGTGACAATGAGTTCCTCAAATCTTGTT
TGTTAGCAACTATAAGTACAGGGACTCCCTGATTTTCTGATATCCTAGTTATTTTGTGAAGTTCAGTTTT
GGCTTCTTCCATCCTTTCGACATCAACAGAGTCCACAACAAATACAATGCCATCTGTGCATCTGGTATAT
GACTTCCACAGTGGCCTTAATTTCTCCTGACCACCTACATCCCAGAAGTGAAAAGTGACTGTTTTAGAAT
TTCCCAAGGTTACCTTAATTTTCTCAGTGTTAAATCCTTTGGTAGGTACGGTATTTACAAATTCATTGAA
CTGCAGCCTGTATAAGACAGTTGTCTTTCCAGCACAGTCCAAACCCAGAATAACAATGTGGAAAGACTGA
AATGAAGGCAGGTTGGACAGGATAGAAGTCTGGTCTGACAGCCCATTCCCCATGGTTCTATCTCCTTCTA
AGCCTGCTTTTTTGTACAAACTTGTTTGATCAAGCTTAACTAGCCAGCTTGGGTCTCCCTATAGTGAGTC
GTATTAATTTCGATAAGCCAGTAAGCAGTGGGTTCTCTAGTTAGCCAGAGAGCTCTGCTTATATAGACCT
CCCACCGTACACGCCTACCGCCCATTTGCGTCAATGGGGCGGAGTTGTTACGACATTTTGGAAAGTCCCG
TTGATTTTGGTGCCAAAACAAACTCCCATTGACGTCAATGGGGGGGAGACTTGGAAATCCCCGTGAGTCA
AACCGCTA
